>Addgene plasmid #148372 | pAc5.1B-EGFP-Dm4E-T-F41DW42D_AB | depositor full sequence | sequence record 290820 | Full Sequence
CTTCAAGGAATTAATTCTATATTCTAAAAACACAAATGATACTTCTAAAAAAAATCATGAATGGCATCAA
CTCTGAATCAAATCTTTGCAGATGCACCTACTTCTCATTTCCACTGTCACATCATTTTTCCAGATCTCGC
TGCCTGTTATGTGGCCCACAAACCAAGACACGTTTTATGGCCATTAAAGCTGGCTGATCGTCGCCAAACA
CCAAATACATATCAATATGTACATTCGAGAAAGAAGCGATCAAAGAAGCGTCTTCGGGCGAGTAGGAGAA
TGCGGAGGAGAAGGAGAACGAGCTGATCTAGTATCTCTCCACAATCCAATGCCAACTGACCAACTGGCCA
TATTCGGAGCAATTTGAAGCCAATTTCCATCGCCTGGCGATCGCTCCATTCTTGGCTATATGTTTTTCAC
CGTTCCCGGGGCCATTTTCAAAGACTCGTCGGTAAGATAAGATTGTGTCACTCGCTGTCTCTCTTCATTT
GTCGAAGAATGCTGAGGAATTTCGCGATGACGTCGGCGAGTATTTTGAAGAATGAGAATAATTTGTATTT
ATACGAAAATCAGTTAGTGGAATTTTCTACAAAAACATGTTATCTATAGATAATTTTGTTGCAAAATATG
TTGACTATGACAAAGATTGTATGTATATACCTTTAATGTATTCTCATTTTCTTATGTATTTATAATGGCA
ATGATGATACTGATGATATTTTAAGATGATGCCAGACCACAGGCTGATTTCTGCGTCTTTTGCCGAACGC
AGTGCATGTGCGGTTGTTGTTTTTTGGAATAGTTTCAATTTTCGGACTGTCCGCTTTGATTTCAGTTTCT
TGGCTTATTCAAAAAGCAAAGTAAAGCCAAAAAAGCGAGATGGCAATACCAAATGCGGCAAAACGGTAGT
GGAAGGAAAGGGGTGCGGGGCAGCGGAAGGAAGGGTGGGGCGGGGCGTGGCGGGGTCTGTGGCTGGGCGC
GACGTCACCGACGTTGGAGCCACTCCTTTGACCATGTGTGCGTGTGTGTATTATTCGTGTCTCGCCACTC
GCCGGTTGTTTTTTTCTTTTTATCTCGCTCTCTCTAGCGCCATCTCGTACGCATGCTCAACGCACCGCAT
GTTGCCGTGTCCTTTATGCGTCATTTTGGCTCGAAATAGGCAATTATTTAAACAAAGATTAGTCAACGAA
AACGCTAAAATAAATAAGTCTACAATATGGTTACTTATTGCCATGTGTGTGCAGCCAACGATAGCAACAA
AAGCAACAACACAGTGGCTTTCCCTCTTTCACTTTTTGTTTGCAAGCGCGTGCGAGCAAGACGGCACGAC
CGGCAAACGCAATTACGCTGACAAAGAGCAGACGAAGTTTTGGCCGAAAAACATCAAGGCGCCTGATACG
AATGCATTTGCAATAACAATTGCGATATTTAATATTGTTTATGAAGCTGTTTGACTTCAAAACACACAAA
AAAAAAAATAAAACAAATTATTTGAAAGAGAATTAGGAATCGGACAGCTTATCGTTACGGGCTAACAGCA
CACCGAGACGAAATAGCTTACCTGACGTCACAGCCTCTGGAAGAACTGCCGCCAAGCAGAGAGAGAGAGA
AAAAGAGGGAGAGCAGCTTAGACCGCATGTGCTTGTGTGTGAGGCGTCTCTCTCTTCGTCTCCTGTTTGC
GCAAACGCATAGACTGCACTGAGAAAATCGATTACCTATTTTTTATGAATGAATATTTGCACTATTACTA
TTCAAAACTATTAAGATAGCAATCACATTCAATAGCCAAATACTATACCACCTGAGCGATGCAACGAAAT
GATCAATTTGAGCAAAAATGCTGCATATTTAGGACGGCATCATTATAGAAATGCTTCTTGCTGTGTACTT
TTCTCTCGTCTGGCAGCTGTTTCGCCGTTATTGTTAAAACCGGCTTAAGTTAGGTGTGTTTTCTACGACT
AGTGATGCCCCTACTAGAAGATGTGTGTTGCACAAATGTCCCTGAATAACCAATTTGAAGTGCAGATAGC
AGTAAACGTAAGCTAATATGAATATTATTTAACTGTAATGTTTTAATATCGCTGGACATTACTAATAAAC
CCACTATAAACACATGTACATATGTATGTTTTGGCATACAATGAGTAGTTGGGGAAAAAATGTGTAAAAG
CACCGTGACCATCACAGCATAAAGATAACCAGCTGAAGTATCGAATATGAGTAACCCCCAAATTGAATCA
CATGCCGCAACTGATAGGACCCATGGAAGTACACTCTTCATGGCGATATACAAGACACACACAAGCACGA
ACACCCAGTTGCGGAGGAAATTCTCCGTAAATGAAAACCCAATCGGCGAACAATTCATACCCATATATGG
TAAAAGTTTTGAACGCGACTTGAGAGCGGAGAGCATTGCGGCTGATAAGGTTTTAGCGCTAAGCGGGCTT
TATAAAACGGGCTGCGGGACCAGTTTTCATATCACTACCGTTTGAGTTCTTGTGCTGTGTGGATACTCCT
CCCGACACAAAGCCGCTCCATCAGCCAGCAGTCGTCTAATCCAGAGACCCCGGATCGGGGTACCAACATG
GTGAGCAAGGGCGAGGAGCTGTTCACCGGGGTGGTGCCCATCCTGGTCGAGCTGGACGGCGACGTAAACG
GCCACAAGTTCAGCGTGTCCGGCGAGGGCGAGGGCGATGCCACCTACGGCAAGCTGACCCTGAAGTTCAT
CTGCACCACCGGCAAGCTGCCCGTGCCCTGGCCCACCCTCGTGACCACCCTGACCTACGGCGTGCAGTGC
TTCAGCCGCTACCCCGACCACATGAAGCAGCACGACTTCTTCAAGTCCGCCATGCCCGAAGGCTACGTCC
AGGAGCGCACCATCTTCTTCAAGGACGACGGCAACTACAAGACCCGCGCCGAGGTGAAGTTCGAGGGCGA
CACCCTGGTGAACCGCATCGAGCTGAAGGGCATCGACTTCAAGGAGGACGGCAACATCCTGGGGCACAAG
CTGGAGTACAACTACAACAGCCACAACGTCTATATCATGGCCGACAAGCAGAAGAACGGCATCAAGGTGA
ACTTCAAGATCCGCCACAACATCGAGGACGGCAGCGTGCAGCTCGCCGACCACTACCAGCAGAACACCCC
CATCGGCGACGGCCCCGTGCTGCTGCCCGACAACCACTACCTGAGCACCCAGTCCGCCCTGAGCAAAGAC
CCCAACGAGAAGCGCGATCACATGGTCCTGCTGGAGTTCGTGACCGCCGCCGGGATCACTCTCGGCATGG
ACGAGCTGTACAAGCCAAGCTTGAATTCTATGGATACATCAAAGATTAGTGCCAGGTACTCGAAAGTAGA
CCTGTTAGCTCTAAGATATGAAGGTAAAAGTCGACAGCGCCCGCAATGTTCAACACGACTTGAATTGCAG
ACGCTAGGTGACGACAAAATTAATCTGAACACAGCTGCGTTAACCGTGTCCAGCGCCTATTCTAATCAAA
ACAAGAATCGACTTTCTCCAGAAGCAGATAACTCGAGCTTAATTTGTTCCAATAGTAGCTCAATAAGTTC
ACGTCGCGCTATGAGAAATCGAGAACGGGCAAACAACTATTACCAGCGCTTCGTACCTACCGATTCTCTT
CTAATAAGTGGGGAGGATAAAGATAAGGATGCGCTTTCTCATGGACAGCCCTATAAGTCGAATATCATCG
ATCACCGTAGCATATCATCTTCACATTTAATGCCGGCATTTGCAAAGAGGCGTTTTGTCATATCGAAAGG
CAGCAACAGCGAGGAAAGCAACGAGGGGATAAACACTTGTGCAAGCAAGGGCAAGGCAGCCAGTTCGCCT
AGCCGTAAGGGTAGCGAGTTGGATACTGCTGAGACATGTTTGAATTTTGTTCAGCCGGATCACGACCAAT
GCATGTCATCTTCACCTACATTTTCAACATCCCGCCAAGAAAGGCGGATTGGTAGCGGTCGGCTGTTGCC
AAGAAGTGATAATTGGGATTACAAAAACGAAAAGACCGTAGAAGCCAGCATTGAGAATGAAAAGGAAACA
TCTCCAAATGGATCTGGAAGTACAAGCAGTCTTAATCAGCACAATCAGAGCCAACATCGTTCTCGAACAT
TCAGTGGAAGGTTAGTTGAACGTGTTCCCGAAGTCACAGATCGTCGTTTTCAATATGACTCCAAAAAGTC
TTTTGATCGTCAGGGAATTAATAATCGACGCATTTCTGGTAAGGAGCCTTTCAGTACTCAAAGCCGAAGC
AAGCGTGGCAATTCCTATCTCATTCACGAAGAACCTGAATGGTTCAGTGCAGGACCTAAATCACAGCTAG
AAACTATTGATCTACACGGGTTTGAAGACCTGGAAAAAAACGAAGAGCGATCCGTAACTGAAGATAAAAA
TAATCAAATTCAACAACTTGATAAAAATTTAGACGCGCAAGCAAGCAAAGATGAAGCTTCGATGAGAAAC
AGCAATGATAGTTTAAATTTCCGCGAAGTCATTCCAAGTGATGAAAAGAAGCACACTGACGAAAATGTAG
TGACTTCTATTCAAAACTCAACAGATCTCGGCCATCCCAATAAAAACAAACCAATTCAGATGCAGCCCAG
TCAGAATCCTGAAAGTGAATTTAATTTTGATGCCTTTCTTAATATGCATCCCTTGGATAATTCCGTTTTG
AGTAATGATGAAACTGGAAAAAGTGACTCAAAAGGAACATCCCGTTTTAGCCGATGGTTTCGACAAAAAG
AAGCTGCAAATAATAATGAGTTTCCAGGGTTTCGGGGATCGCATGCTCAAGAAAAACGTGGTATTCCAAG
TGTTAAGGATCTGGAAGCTCAAATGATAAAAGTGGATATGAGGACTGATTTAATAAATCCAATAGCAGGG
TCATTATGTCAGACAGTGCAAATGGAAAAACCTATTGCTAGAGACACTGAGGCATTCAAAAAACTTTTGC
AACAGTTGGGTTCTCAAGCCAGGCAGCATCATCCATGCAACGACGATTGTCGTACAATAAACCTCTCAAA
TATAGCAAATCATGTACACCTTGAGTCAAAATTACATCAAAAAATAAATGATGGTCATTTGCAGCAACCA
GAGTTAAGTGTTAACGTGCCAACCATGCCAACTAGTAGTCATGTATTTTTGCAAAAGCGTTTGGAAATCC
AACATTTAATTCAAAGACTTCGTTGTGGAGACGTTTCACATGATTTTTTGGAAAAAGAATTGGATAATCC
CAGCACCCCAGCAGCCACAAAGGATGTCATTGCCACAGTGTTGAGTGAATATTCTCATTCTAAAAGAAAT
CCGGTGGTCACAGGCGATCCCAATATTTTTACCCAACAATCGTTTCTTCAGCCTCAATCAGTCCATCAGC
ACTACTCTCAAGAATTGCATTCGCAAAATACTGCTAACCATACGATTAATCAGCTAATTTCCCACGGTAA
CTCTCCAACTCCGTTGGCATTTACTCCTACTTCAGTTTTAAGAAAAATGACAGCCGATAAGGATACGCAA
TCACCAAGCACTTATTGTCAGAACCCACAATATCATGTACACCAACAAAATGCCAAGCAAGTCGGTACTC
GTGAGAACGTACTTGAGCCACAGCTGACCGCAACAATGGCTGTACAGCCCCGAATGATATTAGGCGGTGG
AAACTTTGCCATTGGCCAAAACAATCAACATTTGTCTCCCAACATGTCACAAAGTCGTAATCAACAAGTG
TTAAAGTGGACTTCTGGCAATATGCAAATGGTCCACGGAAAAACATTTGGCCGACCTATTCTGAAAGGAG
GTCTTAATTCAATGCCGCATTCCAATTCTGCGCTTCCTTTTACTGCCCATAAAATTGAAATGCAACCCAT
TCATCAACCACATCTACAGCAGCAGCAACATAGATTTAAAGCAGTTCAATCTGTGGAATCAAATCTGAAT
ACCGAAAGTGTTCACCAAAACATTACATCTCCTGTTGGATGGCACCAACTTTACATGCAACATCAGCAAC
AACATCATCACACACGACAGCAGCTTAGTCAAAGAGTGATTTATGGAGAAATGCACCGTCAATCAAATCC
ACAAATGTCTCCGCCAGTCCCAGGTTTTTCTGACAGCTCCGATTCCGGTAATGTGATCAAAGCTAACGGC
CTCACATCTCCTAGCTACCAGAGAGATGAGAGGATTTCATCACCAACCAATCAATTGGCGCAATGGTTTT
CCCCTGAGCTTCTTGCAAAAGCCTCTGCTGGAAAACTGCCACTTTTAAATGTGAACCAAGCACTCAGCTT
GGAAGAATTTGAACGAAGCATTCAACATTCCTCAGGCGTCGTGCATAACTAAGGCGGCCGCTCGAGTCTA
GAGGGCCCGCGGTTCGAAGGTAAGCCTATCCCTAACCCTCTCCTCGGTCTCGATTCTACGCGTACCGGTC
ATCATCACCATCACCATTGAGTTTAAACCCGCTGATCAGCCTCGACTGTGCCTTCTAAGGCCTGAGCTCG
CTGATCAGCCTCGATCGAGGATCCAGACATGATAAGATACATTGATGAGTTTGGACAAACCACAACTAGA
ATGCAGTGAAAAAAATGCTTTATTTGTGAAATTTGTGATGCTATTGCTTTATTTGTAACCATTATAAGCT
GCAATAAACAAGTTAACAACAACAATTGCATTCATTTTATGTTTCAGGTTCAGGGGGAGGTGTGGGAGGT
TTTTTAAAGCAAGTAAAACCTCTACAAATGTGGTATGGCTGATTATGATCAGTCGACCGATGCCCTTGAG
AGCCTTCAACCCAGTCAGCTCCTTCCGGTGGGCGCGGGGCATGACTATCGTCGCCGCACTTATGACTGTC
TTCTTTATCATGCAACTCGTAGGACAGGTGCCGGCAGCGCTCTGGGTCATTTTCGGCGAGGACCGCTTTC
GCTGGAGCGCGACGATGATCGGCCTGTCGCTTGCGGTATTCGGAATCTTGCACGCCCTCGCTCAAGCCTT
CGTCACTGGTCCCGCCACCAAACGTTTCGGCGAGAAGCAGGCCATTATCGCCGGCATGGCGGCCGACGCG
CTGGGCTACGTCTTGCTGGCGTTCGCGACGCGAGGCTGGATGGCCTTCCCCATTATGATTCTTCTCGCTT
CCGGCGGCATCGGGATGCCCGCGTTGCAGGCCATGCTGTCCAGGCAGGTAGATGACGACCATCAGGGACA
GCTTCAAGGATCGCTCGCGGCTCTTACCAGCCAGCAAAAGGCCAGGAACCGTAAAAAGGCCGCGTTGCTG
GCGTTTTTCCATAGGCTCCGCCCCCCTGACGAGCATCACAAAAATCGACGCTCAAGTCAGAGGTGGCGAA
ACCCGACAGGACTATAAAGATACCAGGCGTTTCCCCCTGGAAGCTCCCTCGTGCGCTCTCCTGTTCCGAC
CCTGCCGCTTACCGGATACCTGTCCGCCTTTCTCCCTTCGGGAAGCGTGGCGCTTTCTCAATGCTCACGC
TGTAGGTATCTCAGTTCGGTGTAGGTCGTTCGCTCCAAGCTGGGCTGTGTGCACGAACCCCCCGTTCAGC
CCGACCGCTGCGCCTTATCCGGTAACTATCGTCTTGAGTCCAACCCGGTAAGACACGACTTATCGCCACT
GGCAGCAGCCACTGGTAACAGGATTAGCAGAGCGAGGTATGTAGGCGGTGCTACAGAGTTCTTGAAGTGG
TGGCCTAACTACGGCTACACTAGAAGGACAGTATTTGGTATCTGCGCTCTGCTGAAGCCAGTTACCTTCG
GAAAAAGAGTTGGTAGCTCTTGATCCGGCAAACAAACCACCGCTGGTAGCGGTGGTTTTTTTGTTTGCAA
GCAGCAGATTACGCGCAGAAAAAAAGGATCTCAAGAAGATCCTTTGATCTTTTCTACGGGGTCTGACGCT
CAGTGGAACGAAAACTCACGTTAAGGGATTTTGGTCATGAGATTATCAAAAAGGATCTTCACCTAGATCC
TTTTAAATTAAAAATGAAGTTTTAAATCAATCTAAAGTATATATGAGTAAACTTGGTCTGACAGTTACCA
ATGCTTAATCAGTGAGGCACCTATCTCAGCGATCTGTCTATTTCGTTCATCCATAGTTGCCTGACTCCCC
GTCGTGTAGATAACTACGATACGGGAGGGCTTACCATCTGGCCCCAGTGCTGCAATGATACCGCGAGACC
CACGCTCACCGGCTCCAGATTTATCAGCAATAAACCAGCCAGCCGGAAGGGCCGAGCGCAGAAGTGGTCC
TGCAACTTTATCCGCCTCCATCCAGTCTATTAATTGTTGCCGGGAAGCTAGAGTAAGTAGTTCGCCAGTT
AATAGTTTGCGCAACGTTGTTGCCATTGCTGCAGGCATCGTGGTGTCACGCTCGTCGTTTGGTATGGCTT
CATTCAGCTCCGGTTCCCAACGATCAAGGCGAGTTACATGATCCCCCATGTTGTGCAAAAAAGCGGTTAG
CTCCTTCGGTCCTCCGATCGTTGTCAGAAGTAAGTTGGCCGCAGTGTTATCACTCATGGTTATGGCAGCA
CTGCATAATTCTCTTACTGTCATGCCATCCGTAAGATGCTTTTCTGTGACTGGTGAGTACTCAACCAAGT
CATTCTGAGAATAGTGTATGCGGCGACCGAGTTGCTCTTGCCCGGCGTCAACACGGGATAATACCGCGCC
ACATAGCAGAACTTTAAAAGTGCTCATCATTGGAAAACGTTCTTCGGGGCGAAAACTCTCAAGGATCTTA
CCGCTGTTGAGATCCAGTTCGATGTAACCCACTCGTGCACCCAACTGATCTTCAGCATCTTTTACTTTCA
CCAGCGTTTCTGGGTGAGCAAAAACAGGAAGGCAAAATGCCGCAAAAAAGGGAATAAGGGCGACACGGAA
ATGTTGAATACTCATACTCTTCCTTTTTCAATATTATTGAAGCATTTATCAGGGTTATTGTCTCATGAGC
GGATACATATTTGAATGTATTTAGAAAAATAAACAAATAGGGGTTCCGCGCACATTTCCCCGAAAAGTGC
CACCTGACGTCTAAGAAACCATTATTATCATGACATTAACCTATAAAAATAGGCGTATCACGAGGCCCTT
TCGT
Features (pLannotate 1.2.2; 10 found; start..end, strand, type, name):
     56..2568    +  promoter       Ac5 promoter: Drosophila melanogaster actin 5C promoter
   2588..3304    +  CDS            EGFP: EGFP is a basic (constitutively fluorescent) green fluorescent protein published in 1996, derived from Aequorea victoria. It is reported to be a rapidly-maturing weak dimer with moderate acid sensitivity.
   3320..6349    +  CDS            4E-T: 4ET_DROME - Experimental evidence at protein level: Swiss-Prot protein existence level 1. eIF4E1-binding protein that regulates translation and stability of mRNAs in processing bodies (P-bodies) (By similarity). Probably plays a role in P-bodies to coordinate the storage of translationally inactive mRNAs in the cytoplasm and prevent their degradation (By similarity). Acts as a binding platform for multiple RNA-binding proteins. Required for the formation of P-bodies (By similarity). From Drosophila melanogaster (Fruit fly).
   6389..6430    +  CDS            V5 tag: epitope tag from simian virus 5
   6530..6664    -  polyA_signal   SV40 poly(A) signal: SV40 polyadenylation signal
   6687..6771    -  CDS            large T antigen (fragment): large T antigen from SV40 (simian virus 40)
   6772..7242    +  CDS            TcR (fragment): tetracycline efflux protein; tet; confers resistance to tetracycline
   7286..7874    -  rep_origin     ori: high-copy-number ColE1/pMB1/pBR322/pUC origin of replication
   8045..8905    -  CDS            AmpR: β-lactamase; bla; confers resistance to ampicillin, carbenicillin, and related antibiotics
   8906..9010    -  promoter       AmpR promoter: bla
