[The description below was written by a language model from this plasmid's Addgene catalogue record and pLannotate feature annotations shown in this document.]
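Description:
pAc5.1B-EGFP-Dm4E-T-F41DW42D_AB is a 9.1 kb insect expression plasmid for producing an EGFP-tagged mutant of Drosophila melanogaster 4E-T in fly cells. The catalogue lists the backbone as unknown, although the name and annotated parts point to a pAc5.1-type vector. The Drosophila actin 5C (Ac5) promoter, a strong constitutive promoter in insect cells, drives an EGFP coding sequence followed immediately by the 4E-T open reading frame, an arrangement consistent with an N-terminal EGFP fusion. A V5 epitope tag is annotated just downstream of the insert, but the record does not indicate whether it is translated in frame or preceded by a stop codon. An SV40 polyadenylation signal follows the cassette. In bacteria the plasmid replicates from a ColE1/pUC-type origin and is selected with ampicillin through the bla gene and its promoter. The catalogue describes it as low copy even though the origin is annotated as a high-copy type. Short fragments of SV40 large T antigen and of a tetracycline resistance gene are also detected and appear to be non-functional backbone remnants.

4E-T is an eIF4E-binding protein associated with translational regulation and mRNA storage in P-bodies. The construct name indicates F41D and W42D substitutions, but the record does not state their functional effect. Given the associated study of how 4E-BP-type inhibitors bind eIF4E, they presumably serve to probe that interaction. The insert also differs from the CG32016 isoform C reference by five non-silent changes (L127S, E493G, H628R, N659S, S947G) and four silent ones. The depositor sequence may be theoretical or based only on Sanger reads.
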