Addgene plasmid #148372: pAc5.1B-EGFP-Dm4E-T-F41DW42D_AB
Purpose: Insect Expression of Dm4E-T-F41DW42D
Depositing lab: Elisa Izaurralde. Depositing organization: Max Planck Institute for Developmental Biology. Publication: Molecular architecture of 4E-BP translational inhibitors bound to eIF4E. Peter D, Igreja C, Weber R, Wohlbold L, Weiler C, Ebertsch L, Weichenrieder O, Izaurralde E. Mol Cell. 2015 Mar 19;57(6):1074-87. doi: 10.1016/j.molcel.2015.01.017. Epub 2015 Feb 19. PubMed 25702871.
Backbone
  Vector backbone: Unknown
  Vector type: Insect Expression
Growth in bacteria
  Bacterial resistance: Ampicillin, 100 μg/mL
  Growth temperature: 37°C
  Growth strain: DH5alpha
  Copy number: Low Copy
Gene/Insert
  Gene/Insert name: Dm4E-T-F41DW42D
  Species: D. melanogaster (fly)
  Mutation: 5 non silent mutation L127S, E493G, H628R, N659S, S947G and 4 silent mutations compared to the sequence from CG32016 isoform C. NCBI:NM_166798.1.
  Entrez Gene: 4E-T (a.k.a. Dmel_CG32016, CG11097, CG11232, CG32016, Dm4E-T, Dmel\CG32016)
  Cloning method: Unknown
Terms and licenses: Academic/Nonprofit Terms; Industry Terms: Not Available to Industry
Depositor comments: Plasmids from this collection were made available to the research community and donated after the lab closed. Please note that the sequence provided by the depositing laboratory may be theoretical/predicted or based on Sanger sequencing results. There may be discrepancies between sequencing results obtained by Addgene and the depositor sequence. If an Addgene verified sequence is not available, please contact before placing your order to request that our lab fully sequence the plasmid.
How to cite: pAc5.1B-EGFP-Dm4E-T-F41DW42D_AB was a gift from Elisa Izaurralde (Addgene plasmid # 148372 ; http://n2t.net/addgene:148372 ; RRID:Addgene_148372)
